Addgene plasmid #160843: pXWS20Pecf11
Purpose: 20 repeats of Pecf11 sponge
Depositing lab: Baojun Wang. Depositing organization: University of Edinburgh. Publication: Synthetic protein-binding DNA sponge as a tool to tune gene expression and mitigate protein toxicity. Wan X, Pinto F, Yu L, Wang B. Nat Commun. 2020 Nov 24;11(1):5961. doi: 10.1038/s41467-020-19552-9. PubMed 33235249.
Backbone
  Vector backbone: pSB3K3
  Backbone size w/o insert (bp): 2672
  Vector type: Synthetic Biology
Growth in bacteria
  Bacterial resistance: Kanamycin, 50 μg/mL
  Growth temperature: 30°C
  Growth strain: NEB Stable
  Copy number: Low Copy
Gene/Insert
  Gene/Insert name: (20 X Pecf11)-t
  Species: Synthetic
  Insert size (bp): 1917
  Promoter: Pecf11
  Cloning method: Restriction Enzyme; 5′ cloning site EcoRI (not destroyed); 3′ cloning site PstI (not destroyed)
  Sequencing primers: 5′ TGCCACCTGACGTCTAAGAA; 3′ ATTACCGCCTTTGAGTGAGC
Terms and licenses: Academic/Nonprofit Terms; Industry Terms: Not Available to Industry
Depositor comments: This plasmid may be prone to recombination. It is recommended to screen multiple DNA preparations from cultures started from single colonies.
How to cite: pXWS20Pecf11 was a gift from Baojun Wang (Addgene plasmid # 160843 ; http://n2t.net/addgene:160843 ; RRID:Addgene_160843)
