[The description below was written by a language model from this plasmid's Addgene catalogue record and pLannotate feature annotations shown in this document.]
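Description:
pXWS20Pecf11 is a bacterial synthetic-biology plasmid built on the BioBrick backbone pSB3K3. It replicates from a p15A origin, which the catalogue lists as low copy and which is compatible with ColE1-type plasmids in the same E. coli cell. Selection is by kanamycin through the aph(3')-Ia gene. The feature table also picks up short fragments annotated as bom, RSF ori and β-lactamase. These are partial matches in the backbone rather than functional elements.

The payload is a synthetic insert of about 1.9 kb, cloned between the EcoRI and PstI sites and sitting between the BioBrick prefix and suffix. It consists of twenty tandem copies of the Pecf11 promoter followed by a terminator region, annotated as the rrnB T1 and T7Te terminators. The repeat array itself falls in the unannotated stretch between the prefix and the terminators. No coding sequence lies downstream of the promoters. Instead, the array acts as a protein-binding DNA "sponge". Going by the promoter name, it offers many decoy binding sites for the cognate ECF11 sigma factor, so that part of the regulator pool is titrated away from its real target promoters. The terminators stop any transcription that starts within the array.

According to the associated publication title, such sponges are used to tune gene expression in synthetic circuits and to reduce the toxicity of expressed DNA-binding proteins. The depositor notes that the highly repetitive insert may be prone to recombination, which fits the choice of a recombination-deficient host strain and the recommendation to screen several independent clones.
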