Features (pLannotate 1.2.2; 10 found; start..end, strand, type, name):
    141..956     -  CDS            KanR: aminoglycoside phosphotransferase; aph(3')-Ia; confers resistance to kanamycin in bacteria or G418 (Geneticin®) in eukaryotes
   1283..1309    +  misc_feature   bom (fragment): basis of mobility region from pBR322
   1408..1463    -  rep_origin     RSF ori (fragment): Plasmids containing the RSF 1030 origin of replication can be propagated in E. coli cells that contain additional plasmids with compatible origins.
   1551..2095    -  rep_origin     p15A ori: Plasmids containing the medium-copy-number p15A origin of replication can be propagated in E. coli cells that contain a second plasmid with the ColE1 origin.
   2261..2506    -  CDS            bla(M) (fragment): β-lactamase lacking the signal sequence; bla(M); allows cytosolic expression of β-lactamase
   2585..2628    -  terminator     bacterial terminator: putative bacterial transcription terminator
   2631..2652    +  misc_feature   BioBrick prefix: BioBrick prefix for parts that do not start with "ATG"
   4449..4520    +  terminator     rrnB T1 terminator: transcription terminator T1 from the E. coli rrnB gene
   4536..4563    +  terminator     T7Te terminator: phage T7 early transcription terminator
   4570..1       +  misc_feature   BioBrick suffix (across the origin): universal suffix for all parts
>Addgene plasmid #160843 | pXWS20Pecf11 | addgene full sequence | sequence record 317074 | Addgene NGS Result
GGCTTCCTCGCTCACTGACTCGCTGCGCTCGGTCGTTCGGCTGCGGCGAGCGGTATCAGCTCACTCAAAG
GCGGTAATCTCGAGTCCCGTCAAGTCAGCGTAATGCTCTGCCAGTGTTACAACCAATTAACCAATTCTGA
TTAGAAAAACTCATCGAGCATCAAATGAAACTGCAATTTATTCATATCAGGATTATCGATACCATATTTT
TGAAAAAGCCGTTTCTGTAATGAAGGAGAAAACTCACCGAGGCAGTTCCATAGGATGGCAAGATCCTGGT
ATCGGTCTGCGATTCCGACTCGTCCAACATCAATACAACCTATTAATTTCCCCTCGTCAAAAATAAGGTT
ATCAAGTGAGAAATCACCATGAGTGACGACTGAATCCGGTGAGAATGGCAAAAGCTTATGCATTTCTTTC
CAGACTTGTTCAACAGGCCAGCCATTACGCTCGTCATCAAAATCACTCGCATCAACCAAACCGTTATTCA
TTCGTGATTGCGCCTGAGCGAGACGAAATACGCGATCGCTGTTAAAAGGACAATTACAAACAGGAATCGA
ATGCAACCGGCGCAGGAACACTGCCAGCGCATCAACAATATTTTCACCTGAATCAGGATATTCTTCTAAT
ACCTGGAATGCTGTTTTCCCGGGGATCGCAGTGGTGAGTAACCATGCATCATCAGGAGTACGGATAAAAT
GCTTGATGGTCGGAAGAGGCATAAATTCCGTCAGCCAGTTTAGTCTGACCATCTCATCTGTAACATCATT
GGCAACGCTACCTTTGCCATGTTTCAGAAACAACTCTGGCGCATCGGGCTTCCCATACAATCGATAGATT
GTCGCACCTGATTGCCCGACATTATCGCGAGCCCATTTATACCCATATAAATCAGCATCCATGTTGGAAT
TTAATCGCGGCCTGGAGCAAGACGTTTCCCGTTGAATATGGCTCATAACACCCCTTGTATTACTGTTTAT
GTAAGCAGACAGTTTTATTGTTCATGATGATATATTTTTATCTTGTGCAATGTAACATCAGAGATTTTGA
GACACAACGTGGCTTTGTTGAATAAATCGAACTTTTGCTGAGTTGAAGGATCAGATCACGCATCTTCCCG
ACAACGCAGACCGTTCCGTGGCAAAGCAAAAGTTCAAAATCACCAACTGGTCCACCTACAACAAAGCTCT
CATCAACCGTGGCTCCCTCACTTTCTGGCTGGATGATGGGGCGATTCAGGCCTGGTATGAGTCAGCAACA
CCTTCTTCACGAGGCAGACCTCAGCGCTAGCGGAGTGTATACTGGCTTACTATGTTGGCACTGATGAGGG
TGTCAGTGAAGTGCTTCATGTGGCAGGAGAAAAAAGGCTGCACCGGTGCGTCAGCAGAATATGTGATACA
GGATATATTCCGCTTCCTCGCTCACTGACTCGCTACGCTCGGTCGTTCGACTGCGGCGAGCGGAAATGGC
TTACGAACGGGGCGGAGATTTCCTGGAAGATGCCAGGAAGATACTTAACAGGGAAGTGAGAGGGCCGCGG
CAAAGCCGTTTTTCCATAGGCTCCGCCCCCTGACAAGCATCACGAAATCTGACGCTCAAATCAGTGGTGG
CGAAACCCGACAGGACTATAAAGATACCAGGCGTTTCCCCCTGGCGGCTCCCTCGTGCGCTCTCCTGTTC
CTGCCTTTCGGTTTACCGGTGTCATTCCGCTGTTATGGCCGCGTTTGTCTCATTCCACGCCTGACACTCA
GTTCCGGGTAGGCAGTTCGCTCCAAGCTGGACTGTATGCACGAACCCCCCGTTCAGTCCGACCGCTGCGC
CTTATCCGGTAACTATCGTCTTGAGTCCAACCCGGAAAGACATGCAAAAGCACCACTGGCAGCAGCCACT
GGTAATTGATTTAGAGGAGTTAGTCTTGAAGTCATGCGCCGGTTAAGGCTAAACTGAAAGGACAAGTTTT
GGTGACTGCGCTCCTCCAAGCCAGTTACCTCGGTTCAAAGAGTTGGTAGCTCAGAGAACCTTCAAAAAAC
CGCCCTGCAAGGCGGTTTTTTCGTTTTCAGAGCAAGAGATTACGCGCAGACCAAAACGATCTCAAGAAGA
TCATCTTATTAAGGGGTCTGACGCTCAGTGGAACGAAAACTCACGTTAAGGGATTTTGGTCATGAGATTA
TCAAAAAGGATCTTCACCTAGATCCTTTTAAATTAAAAATGAAGTTTTAAATCAATCTAAAGTATATATG
AGTAAACTTGGTCTGACAGTTACCAATGCTTAATCAGTGAGGCACCTATCTCAGCGATCTGTCTATTTCG
TTCATCCATAGTTGCCTGACTCCCCGTCGTGTAGATAACTACGATACGGGAGGGCTTACCATCTGGCCCC
AGTGCTGCAATGATACCGCGAGACCCACGCTCACCGGCTCCAGATTTATCAGCAATAAACCAGCCAGCCG
GAAGGGCCGAGCGCAGAAGTGGTCCTGCAACTTTATCCGCCTCCATCCAGTCTATTCCATGGTGCCACCT
GACGTCTAAGAAACCATTATTATCATGACATTAACCTATAAAAATAGGCGTATCACGAGGCAGAATTTCA
GATAAAAAAAATCCTTAGCTTTCGCTAAGGATGATTTCTGGAATTCGCGGCCGCTTCTAGAGATCGATTT
TAGAGCTGCCGCCTCCACACCGCTCGTCACATCCTGTGATCCACTCTTCATCCCGCTACGTAACACCTCT
GTACTCAGCTTATCTCGGGCCTCCACACCGCTCGTCACATCCTGTGATCCACTCTTCATCCCGCTACGTA
ACACCTCTCTTAGGTGTCCCTAGAATGAGTATCGATTTTAGAGCTGCCGCCTCCACACCGCTCGTCACAT
CCTGTGATCCACTCTTCATCCCGCTACGTAACACCTCTGTACTCAGCTTATCTCGGGCCTCCACACCGCT
CGTCACATCCTGTGATCCACTCTTCATCCCGCTACGTAACACCTCTCTTAGGTGTCCCTAGAATTTCCAT
CGATTTTAGAGCTGCCGCCTCCACACCGCTCGTCACATCCTGTGATCCACTCTTCATCCCGCTACGTAAC
ACCTCTGTACTCAGCTTATCTCGGGCCTCCACACCGCTCGTCACATCCTGTGATCCACTCTTCATCCCGC
TACGTAACACCTCTCTTAGGTGTCCCTAGAATGACTATCGATTTTAGAGCTGCCGCCTCCACACCGCTCG
TCACATCCTGTGATCCACTCTTCATCCCGCTACGTAACACCTCTGTACTCAGCTTATCTCGGGCCTCCAC
ACCGCTCGTCACATCCTGTGATCCACTCTTCATCCCGCTACGTAACACCTCTCTTAGGTGTCCCTAGAAT
TGATATCGATTTTAGAGCTGCCGCCTCCACACCGCTCGTCACATCCTGTGATCCACTCTTCATCCCGCTA
CGTAACACCTCTGTACTCAGCTTATCTCGGGCCTCCACACCGCTCGTCACATCCTGTGATCCACTCTTCA
TCCCGCTACGTAACACCTCTCTTAGGTGTCCCTAGAATTACTAGAGATCGATTTTAGAGCTGCCGCCTCC
ACACCGCTCGTCACATCCTGTGATCCACTCTTCATCCCGCTACGTAACACCTCTGTACTCAGCTTATCTC
GGGCCTCCACACCGCTCGTCACATCCTGTGATCCACTCTTCATCCCGCTACGTAACACCTCTCTTAGGTG
TCCCTAGAATGAGTATCGATTTTAGAGCTGCCGCCTCCACACCGCTCGTCACATCCTGTGATCCACTCTT
CATCCCGCTACGTAACACCTCTGTACTCAGCTTATCTCGGGCCTCCACACCGCTCGTCACATCCTGTGAT
CCACTCTTCATCCCGCTACGTAACACCTCTCTTAGGTGTCCCTAGAATTTCCATCGATTTTAGAGCTGCC
GCCTCCACACCGCTCGTCACATCCTGTGATCCACTCTTCATCCCGCTACGTAACACCTCTGTACTCAGCT
TATCTCGGGCCTCCACACCGCTCGTCACATCCTGTGATCCACTCTTCATCCCGCTACGTAACACCTCTCT
TAGGTGTCCCTAGAATGACTATCGATTTTAGAGCTGCCGCCTCCACACCGCTCGTCACATCCTGTGATCC
ACTCTTCATCCCGCTACGTAACACCTCTGTACTCAGCTTATCTCGGGCCTCCACACCGCTCGTCACATCC
TGTGATCCACTCTTCATCCCGCTACGTAACACCTCTCTTAGGTGTCCCTAGAATTGATATCGATTTTAGA
GCTGCCGCCTCCACACCGCTCGTCACATCCTGTGATCCACTCTTCATCCCGCTACGTAACACCTCTGTAC
TCAGCTTATCTCGGGCCTCCACACCGCTCGTCACATCCTGTGATCCACTCTTCATCCCGCTACGTAACAC
CTCTCTTAGGTGTCCCTAGAATTACTAGAGCCAGGCATCAAATAAAACGAAAGGCTCAGTCGAAAGACTG
GGCCTTTCGTTTTATCTGTTGTTTGTCGGTGAACGCTCTCTACTAGAGTCACACTGGCTCACCTTCGGGT
GGGCCTTTCTGCGTTTATATACTAGTAGCGGCCGCTGCA
