>Addgene plasmid #160843 | pXWS20Pecf11 | depositor partial sequence | sequence record 311344 | (20 X Pecf11)-t
ATCGATTTTAGAGCTGCCGCCTCCACACCGCTCGTCACATCCTGTGATCCACTCTTCATCCCGCTACGTA
ACACCTCTGTACTCAGCTTATCTCGGGCCTCCACACCGCTCGTCACATCCTGTGATCCACTCTTCATCCC
GCTACGTAACACCTCTCTTAGGTGTCCCTAGAATGAGTATCGATTTTAGAGCTGCCGCCTCCACACCGCT
CGTCACATCCTGTGATCCACTCTTCATCCCGCTACGTAACACCTCTGTACTCAGCTTATCTCGGGCCTCC
ACACCGCTCGTCACATCCTGTGATCCACTCTTCATCCCGCTACGTAACACCTCTCTTAGGTGTCCCTAGA
ATTTCCATCGATTTTAGAGCTGCCGCCTCCACACCGCTCGTCACATCCTGTGATCCACTCTTCATCCCGC
TACGTAACACCTCTGTACTCAGCTTATCTCGGGCCTCCACACCGCTCGTCACATCCTGTGATCCACTCTT
CATCCCGCTACGTAACACCTCTCTTAGGTGTCCCTAGAATGACTATCGATTTTAGAGCTGCCGCCTCCAC
ACCGCTCGTCACATCCTGTGATCCACTCTTCATCCCGCTACGTAACACCTCTGTACTCAGCTTATCTCGG
GCCTCCACACCGCTCGTCACATCCTGTGATCCACTCTTCATCCCGCTACGTAACACCTCTCTTAGGTGTC
CCTAGAATTGATATCGATTTTAGAGCTGCCGCCTCCACACCGCTCGTCACATCCTGTGATCCACTCTTCA
TCCCGCTACGTAACACCTCTGTACTCAGCTTATCTCGGGCCTCCACACCGCTCGTCACATCCTGTGATCC
ACTCTTCATCCCGCTACGTAACACCTCTCTTAGGTGTCCCTAGAATTACTAGAGATCGATTTTAGAGCTG
CCGCCTCCACACCGCTCGTCACATCCTGTGATCCACTCTTCATCCCGCTACGTAACACCTCTGTACTCAG
CTTATCTCGGGCCTCCACACCGCTCGTCACATCCTGTGATCCACTCTTCATCCCGCTACGTAACACCTCT
CTTAGGTGTCCCTAGAATGAGTATCGATTTTAGAGCTGCCGCCTCCACACCGCTCGTCACATCCTGTGAT
CCACTCTTCATCCCGCTACGTAACACCTCTGTACTCAGCTTATCTCGGGCCTCCACACCGCTCGTCACAT
CCTGTGATCCACTCTTCATCCCGCTACGTAACACCTCTCTTAGGTGTCCCTAGAATTTCCATCGATTTTA
GAGCTGCCGCCTCCACACCGCTCGTCACATCCTGTGATCCACTCTTCATCCCGCTACGTAACACCTCTGT
ACTCAGCTTATCTCGGGCCTCCACACCGCTCGTCACATCCTGTGATCCACTCTTCATCCCGCTACGTAAC
ACCTCTCTTAGGTGTCCCTAGAATGACTATCGATTTTAGAGCTGCCGCCTCCACACCGCTCGTCACATCC
TGTGATCCACTCTTCATCCCGCTACGTAACACCTCTGTACTCAGCTTATCTCGGGCCTCCACACCGCTCG
TCACATCCTGTGATCCACTCTTCATCCCGCTACGTAACACCTCTCTTAGGTGTCCCTAGAATTGATATCG
ATTTTAGAGCTGCCGCCTCCACACCGCTCGTCACATCCTGTGATCCACTCTTCATCCCGCTACGTAACAC
CTCTGTACTCAGCTTATCTCGGGCCTCCACACCGCTCGTCACATCCTGTGATCCACTCTTCATCCCGCTA
CGTAACACCTCTCTTAGGTGTCCCTAGAATTACTAGAGCCAGGCATCAAATAAAACGAAAGGCTCAGTCG
AAAGACTGGGCCTTTCGTTTTATCTGTTGTTTGTCGGTGAACGCTCTCTACTAGAGTCACACTGGCTCAC
CTTCGGGTGGGCCTTTCTGCGTTTATA
